>Addgene plasmid #22187 | pEBG-TFII-I-p70 | depositor full sequence | sequence record 10164 | Author sequence
AGCGCCCAATACGCAAACCGCCTCTCCCCGCGCGTTGGCCGATTCATTAATGCAGCTGGCACGACAGGTT
TCCCGACTGGAAAGCGGGCAGTGAGCGCAACGCAATTAATGTGAGTTAGCTCACTCATTAGGCACCCCAG
GCTTTACACTTTATGCTTCCGGCTCGTATGTTGTGTGGAATTGTGAGCGGATAACAATTTCACACAGGAA
ACAGCTATGACCATGATTACGCCAAGCTTCCAGGCTCCCCAGCAGGCAGAAGTATGCAAAGCATGCATCT
CAATTAGTCAGCAACCATAGTCCCGCCCCTAACTCCGCCCATCCCGCCCCTAACTCCGCCCAGTTCCGCC
CATTCTCCGCCCCATGGCTGACTAATTTTTTTTATTTATGCAGAGGCCGAGGCCGCCTCGGCCTCTGAGC
TATTCCAGAAGTAGTGAGGAGGCTTTTTTGGAGGCCTAGGCTTTTGCAAAAAGCTTTGCAAAGATGGATA
AAGTTTTAAACAGAGAGGAATCTTTGCAGCTAATGGACCTTCTAGGTCTTGAAAGGAGTGGGAATTGGCT
CCGGTGCCCGTCAGTGGGCAGAGCGCACATCGCCCACAGTCCCCGAGAAGTTGGGGGGAGGGGTCGGCAA
TTGAACCGGTGCCTAGAGAAGGTGGCGCGGGGTAAACTGGGAAAGTGATGTCGTGTACTGGCTCCGCCTT
TTTCCCGAGGGTGGGGGAGAACCGTATATAAGTGCAGTAGTCGCCGTGAACGTTCTTTTTCGCAACGGGT
TTGCCGCCAGAACACAGGTAAGTGCCGTGTGTGGTTCCCGCGGGCCTGGCCTCTTTACGGGTTATGGCCC
TTGCGTGCCTTGAATTACTTCCACGCCCCTGGCTGCAGTACGTGATTCTTGATCCCGAGCTTCGGGTTGG
AAGTGGGTGGGAGAGTTCGAGGCCTTGCGCTTAAGGAGCCCCTTCGCCTCGTGCTTGAGTTGAGGCCTGG
CCTGGGCGCTGGGGCCGCCGCGTGCGAATCTGGTGGCACCTTCGCGCCTGTCTCGCTGCTTTCGATAAGT
CTCTAGCCATTTAAAATTTTTGATGACCTGCTGCGACGCTTTTTTTCTGGCAAGATAGTCTTGTAAATGC
GGGCCAAGATCTGCACACTGGTATTTCGGTTTTTGGGGCCGCGGGCGGCGACGGGGCCCGTGCGTCCCAG
CGCACATGTTCGGCGAGGCGGGGCCTGCGAGCGCGGCCACCGAGAATCGGACGGGGGTAGTCTCAAGCTG
GCCGGCCTGCTCTGGTGCCTGGCCTCGCGCCGCCGTGTATCGCCCCGCCCTGGGCGGCAAGGCTGGCCCG
GTCGGCACCAGTTGCGTGAGCGGAAAGATGGCCGCTTCCCGGCCCTGCTGCAGGGAGCTCAAAATGGAGG
ACGCGGCGCTCGGGAGAGCGGGCGGGTGAGTCACCCACACAAAGGAAAAGGGCCTTTCCGTCCTCAGCCG
TCGCTTCATGTGACTCCACGGAGTACCGGGCGCCGTCCAGGCACCTCGATTAGTTCTCGAGCTTTTGGAG
TACGTCGTCTTTAGGTTGGGGGGAGGGGTTTTATGCGATGGAGTTTCCCCACACTGAGTGGGTGGAGACT
GAAGTTAGGCCAGCTTGGCACTTGATGTAATTCTCCTTGGAATTTGCCCTTTTTGAGTTTGGATCTTGGT
TCATTCTCAAGCCTCAGACAGTGGTTCAAAGTTTTTTTCTTCCATTTCAGGTGTCGTGAGGAATTCTCTA
GAGATCCCTCGACCTCGAGATCCATTGTGCTGGATCTACAATGGCCCCTATACTAGGTTATTGGAAAATT
AAGGGCCTTGTGCAACCCACTCGACTTCTTTTGGAATATCTTGAAGAAAAATATGAAGAGCATTTGTATG
AGCGCGATGAAGGTGATAAATGGCGAAACAAAAAGTTTGAATTGGGTTTGGAGTTTCCCAATCTTCCTTA
TTATATTGATGGTGATGTTAAATTAACACAGTCTATGGCCATCATACGTTATATAGCTGACAAGCACAAC
ATGTTGGGTGGTTGTCCAAAAGAGCGTGCAGAGATTTCAATGCTTGAAGGAGCGGTTTTGGATATTAGAT
ACGGTGTTTCGAGAATTGCATATAGTAAAGACTTTGAAACTCTCAAAGTTGATTTTCTTAGCAAGCTACC
TGAAATGCTGAAAATGTTCGAAGATCGTTTATGTCATAAAACATATTTAAATGGTGATCATGTAACCCAT
CCTGACTTCATGTTGTATGACGCTCTTGATGTTGTTTTATACATGGACCCAATGTGCCTGGATGCGTTCC
CAAAATTAGTTTGTTTTAAAAAACGTATTGAAGCTATCCCACAAATTGATAAGTACTTGAAATCCAGCAA
GTATATAGCATGGCCTTTGCAGGGCTGGCAAGCCACGTTTGGTGGTGGCGACCATCCTCCAAAATCGGAT
CTGGTTCCGCGTGGATCCACCATGGGCAGCAGCCATCATCATCATCATCACAGCAGCGGCCTGGTGCCGC
GCGGCAGCCATATGGCCCAAGTTGCAATGTCCACCCTCCCCGTTGAAGATGAGGAGTCCTCGGAGAGCAG
GATGGTGGTGACATTCCTCATGTCAGCTCTCGAGTCCATGTGTAAAGAACTGGCCAAGTCCAAAGCCGAA
GTGGCCTGCATTGCAGTGTATGAAACAGACGTGTTTGTCGTCGGAACTGAAAGAGGACGTGCTTTTGTCA
ATACCAGAAAGGATTTTCAAAAAGATTTTGTAAAATATTGTGTTGAAGAAGAAGAAAAAGCTGCAGAGAT
GCATAAAATGAAATCTACAACCCAGGCAAATCGGATGAGTGTAGATGCTGTAGAAATTGAAACACTCAGA
AAAACAGTTGAGGACTATTTCTGCTTTTGCTATGGGAAAGCTTTAGGCAAATCCACAGTGGTACCTGTAC
CATATGAGAAGATGCTGCGAGACCAGTCGGCTGTGGTAGTGCAGGGGCTTCCGGAAGGTGTTGCCTTTAA
ACACCCCGAGAACTATGATCTTGCAACCCTGAAATGGATTTTGGAGAACAAAGCAGGAATTTCATTCATC
ATTAAGAGACCTTTTTTAGAGCCAAAGAAGCATGTAGGTGGTCGTGTGATGGTAACAGATGCTGACAGGT
CAATACTATCTCCAGGTGGAAGTTGTGGCCCCATCAAAGTGAAAACTGAACCCACAGAAGATTCTGGCAT
TTCCCTGGAAATGGCAGCTGTGACAGTAAAGGAAGAATCAGAAGATCCTGATTATTATCAATATAACATT
CAAGGAAGCCACCATTCTTCAGAGGGCAATGAAGGCACAGAAATGGAAGTACCAGCAGAAGATGATGATT
ATTCTCCACCGTCTAAGAGACCAAAGGCCAATGAGCTACCGCAGCCACCAGTCCCGGAACCCGCCAATGC
TGGGAAGCGGAAAGTGAGGGAGTTCAACTTCGAGAAATGGAATGCTCGCATCACTGATCTACGTAAACAA
GTTGAAGAATTGTTTGAAAGGAAATATGCTCAAGCCATAAAAGCCAAAGGTCCGGTGACGATCCCGTACC
CTCTTTTCCAGTCTCATGTTGAAGATCTTTATGTAGAAGGACTTCCTGAAGGAATTCCTTTTAAAAGGCC
ATCTACTTACGGAATTCCTCGCCTGGAGAGGATATTACTTGCAAAGGAAAGGATTCGTTTTGTGATTAAG
AAACATGAGCTTCTGAATTCAACACGTGAAGATTTACAGCTTGATAAGCCAGCTTCAGGAGTAAAGGAAG
AATGGTATGCCAGAATCACTAAATTAAGAAAGATGGTGGATCAGCTTTTCTGCAAAAAATTTGCGGAACG
CTTGGGGAGCACTGAAGCCAAGGCTGTACCGTACCAAAAATTTGAGGCACACCCGAATGATCTGTACGTG
GAAGGACTGCCAGAAAACATTCCTTTCCGAAGTCCCTCATGGTATGGAATCCCAAGGCTGGAAAAAATCA
TTCAAGTGGGCAATCGAATTAAATTTGTTATTAAAAGACCAGAACTTCTGACTCACAGTACCACTGAAGT
TACTCAGCCAAGAACGAATACACCAGTCAAAGAAGATTGGAATGTCAGAATTACCAAGCTACGGAAGCAA
GTGGAAGAGATTTTTAATTTGAAATTTGCTCAAGCTCTTGGACTCACCGAGGCAGTAAAAGTACCATATC
CTGTGTTTGAATCAAACCCGGAGTTCTTGTATGTGGAAGGCTTGCCAGAGGGGATTCCCTTCCGAAGCCC
TACCTGGTTTGGAATTCCACGACTTGAAAGGATCGTCCGCGGGAGTAATAAAATCAAGTTCGTTGTTAAA
AAACCTGAACTAGTTATTTCCTACTTGCCTCCTGGGATGGCTAGTAAAATAAACACTAAAGCTTTGCAGT
CCCCCAAAAGACCACGAAGTCCTGGGAGTAATTCAAAGGTTCCTGAAATTGAGGTCACCGTGGAAGGCCC
TAATAACAACAATCCTCAAACCTCAGCTGTTCGAACCCCGACCCAGACTAACGGTTCTAACGTTCCCTTC
AAGCCACGAGGGAGAGAGTTTTCCTTTGAGGCCTGGAATGCCAAAATCACGGACCTAAAACAGAAAGTTG
AAAATCTCTTCAATGAGAAATGTGGGGAAGCTCTTGGCCTTAAACAAGCTGTGAAGGTGCCGTTCGCGTT
ATTTGAGTCTTTCCCGGAAGACTTTTATGTGGAAGGCTTACCTGAGGGTTAGATCGATGCGGCCGCGACT
CTAGAGTGAGGGTCCCCACCTGGGACCCTTGAGAGTATCAGGTCTCCCACGTGGGAGACAAGAAATCCCT
GTTTAATATTTAAACAGCAGTGTTCCCCATCTGGGTCCTTGCACCCCTCACTCTGGCCTCAGCCGACTGC
ACAGCGGCCCCTGCATCCCCTTGGCTGTGAGGCCCCTGGACAAGCAGAGGTGGCCAGAGCTGGGAGGCAT
GGCCCTGGGGTCCCACGAATTTGCTGGGGAATCTCGTTTTTCTTCTTAAGACTTTTGGGACATGGTTTGA
CTCCCGAACATCACCGACGCGTCTCCTGTTTTTCTGGGTGGCCTCGGGACACCTGCCCTGCCCCCACGAG
GGTCAGGACTGTGACTCTTTTTAGGGCCAGGCAGGTGCCTGGACATTTGCCTTGCTGGACGGGGACTGGG
GATGTGGGAGGGAGCAGACAGGAGGAATCATGTCAGGCCTGTGTGTGAAAGGAAGCTCCACTGTCACCCT
CCACCTCTTCACCCCCCACTCACCAGTGTCCCCTCCACTGTCACATTGTAACTGAACTTCAGGATAATAA
AGTGTTTGCCTCCAAAAAAAAAAAAAAAAAAAAAAAAAAAAAAAAAAAAAAAAAAAAAAAAAAAAAAAAA
AAAAAAAAAAAAAAAAAAAAAAAAAAAAAAAAAGAATTCACTGGCCGTCGTTTTACAACGTCGTGACTGG
GAAAACCCTGGCGTTACCCAACTTAATCGCCTTGCAGCACATCCCCCTTTCGCCAGCTGGCGTAATAGCG
AAGAGGCCCGCACCGATCGCCCTTCCCAACAGTTGCGCAGCCTGAATGGCGAATGGCGCCTGATGCGGTA
TTTTCTCCTTACGCATCTGTGCGGTATTTCACACCGCATA
[142 nt withheld, positions 5641-5782]
C
[141 nt withheld, positions 5784-5924]
CCTTTGACGTTGGAGTCCACGTTCTTT
[37 nt withheld, positions 5952-5988]
ACCCTATCTCGGGCTATTCTTTTGATTTATAAGGGATTTTGCCGATTTCGGCCTATTGGTTAAAAAATGA
GCTGATTTAACAAAAATTTAACGCGAATTTTAACAAAATATTAACGTTTACAATTTTATGGTGCACTCTC
AGTACAATCTGCTCTGATGCCGCATAGTTAAGCCAGCCCCGACACCCGCCAACACCCGCTGACGCGCCCT
GACGGGCTTGTCTGCTCCCGGCATCCGCTTACAGACAAGCTGTGACCGTCTCCGGGAGCTGCATGTGTCA
GAGGTTTTCACCGTCATCACCGAAACGCGCGAGACGAAAGGGCCTCGTGATACGCCTATTTTTATAGGTT
AATGTCATGATAATAATGGTTTCTTAGACGTCAGGTGGCACTTTTCGGGGAAATGTGCGCGGAACCCCTA
TTTGTTTATTTTTCTAAATACATTCAAATATGTATCCGCTCATGAGACAATAACCCTGATAAATGCTTCA
ATAATATTGAAAAAGGAAGAGTATGAGTATTCAACATTTCCGTGTCGCCCTTATTCCCTTTTTTGCGGCA
TTTTGCCTTCCTGTTTTTGCTCACCCAGAAACGCTGGTGAAAGTAAAAGATGCTGAAGATCAGTTGGGTG
CACGAGTGGGTTACATCGAACTGGATCTCAACAGCGGTAAGATCCTTGAGAGTTTTCGCCCCGAAGAACG
TTTTCCAATGATGAGCACTTTTAAAGTTCTGCTATGTGGCGCGGTATTATCCCGTATTGACGCCGGGCAA
GAGCAACTCGGTCGCCGCATACACTATTCTCAGAATGACTTGGTTGAGTACTCACCAGTCACAGAAAAGC
ATCTTACGGATGGCATGACAGTAAGAGAATTATGCAGTGCTGCCATAACCATGAGTGATAACACTGCGGC
CAACTTACTTCTGACAACGATCGGAGGACCGAAGGAGCTAACCGCTTTTTTGCACAACATGGGGGATCAT
GTAACTCGCCTTGATCGTTGGGAACCGGAGCTGAATGAAGCCATACCAAACGACGAGCGTGACACCACGA
TGCCTGTAGCAATGGCAACAACGTTGCGCAAACTATTAACTGGCGAACTACTTACTCTAGCTTCCCGGCA
ACAATTAATAGACTGGATGGAGGCGGATAAAGTTGCAGGACCACTTCTGCGCTCGGCCCTTCCGGCTGGC
TGGTTTATTGCTGATAAATCTGGAGCCGGTGAGCGTGGGTCTCGCGGTATCATTGCAGCACTGGGGCCAG
ATGGTAAGCCCTCCCGTATCGTAGTTATCTACACGACGGGGAGTCAGGCAACTATGGATGAACGAAATAG
ACAGATCGCTGAGATAGGTGCCTCACTGATTAAGCATTGGTAACTGTCAGACCAAGTTTACTCATATATA
CTTTAGATTGATTTAAAACTTCATTTTTAATTTAAAAGGATCTAGGTGAAGATCCTTTTTGATAATCTCA
TGACCAAAATCCCTTAACGTGAGTTTTCGTTCCACTGAGCGTCAGACCCCGTAGAAAAGATCAAAGGATC
TTCTTGAGATCCTTTTTTTCTGCGCGTAATCTGCTGCTTGCAAACAAAAAAACCACCGCTACCAGCGGTG
GTTTGTTTGCCGGATCAAGAGCTACCAACTCTTTTTCCGAAGGTAACTGGCTTCAGCAGAGCGCAGATAC
CAAATACTGTCCTTCTAGTGTAGCCGTAGTTAGGCCACCACTTCAAGAACTCTGTAGCACCGCCTACATA
CCTCGCTCTGCTAATCCTGTTACCAGTGGCTGCTGCCAGTGGCGATAAGTCGTGTCTTACCGGGTTGGAC
TCAAGACGATAGTTACCGGATAAGGCGCAGCGGTCGGGCTGAACGGGGGGTTCGTGCACACAGCCCAGCT
TGGAGCGAACGACCTACACCGAACTGAGATACCTACAGCGTGAGCTATGAGAAAGCGCCACGCTTCCCGA
AGGGAGAAAGGCGGACAGGTATCCGGTAAGCGGCAGGGTCGGAACAGGAGAGCGCACGAGGGAGCTTCCA
GGGGGAAACGCCTGGTATCTTTATAGTCCTGTCGGGTTTCGCCACCTCTGACTTGAGCGTCGATTTTTGT
GATGCTCGTCAGGGGGGCGGAGCCTATGGAAAAACGCCAGCAACGCGGCCTTTTTACGGTTCCTGGCCTT
TTGCTGGCCTTTTGCTCACATGTTCTTTCCTGCGTTATCCCCTGATTCTGTGGATAACCGTATTACCGCC
TTTGAGTGAGCTGATACCGCTCGCCGCAGCCGAACGACCGAGCGCAGCGAGTCAGTGAGCGAGGAAGC
Features (pLannotate 1.2.2; 20 found; start..end, strand, type, name):
      2..94      +  CDS            lacI (fragment): lac repressor; lacI; The lac repressor binds to the lac operator to inhibit transcription in E. coli. This inhibition can be relieved by adding lactose or isopropyl-β-D-thiogalactopyranoside (IPTG).
    107..128     +  protein_bind   CAP binding site: CAP binding activates transcription in the presence of cAMP. E. coli catabolite activator protein
    143..173     +  promoter       lac promoter: promoter for the E. coli lac operon
    181..197     +  protein_bind   lac operator: The lac repressor binds to the lac operator to inhibit transcription in E. coli. This inhibition can be relieved by adding lactose or isopropyl-β-D-thiogalactopyranoside (IPTG). lac repressor encoded by lacI
    252..462     +  promoter       SV40 promoter: SV40 early promoter
    484..550     +  CDS            small t antigen (fragment): SV40 (simian virus 40) small t antigen
    558..1739    +  promoter       EF-1α promoter: strong constitutive promoter for human elongation factor EF-1α
   1795..2445    +  CDS            GST: glutathione S-transferase from Schistosoma japonicum
   2484..2500    +  CDS            capTEV™ (fragment): composite tag for in vivo biotinylation, TEV protease cleavage, and 6xHis tagging
   2511..2528    +  CDS            thrombin site: thrombin recognition and cleavage site
   2532..4739    +  CDS            Gtf2i (fragment): GTF2I_RAT - Experimental evidence at protein level: Swiss-Prot protein existence level 1. Interacts with the basal transcription machinery by coordinating the formation of a multiprotein complex at the C-FOS promoter, and linking specific signal responsive activator complexes. Promotes the formation of stable high-order complexes of SRF and PHOX1 and interacts cooperatively with PHOX1 to promote serum-inducible transcription of a reporter gene deriven by the C-FOS serum response element (SRE). Acts as a coregulator for USF1 by binding independently two promoter elements, a pyrimidine-rich init
   4765..4857    +  ncRNA          G-CSF SLDE: Accession: RF00183 - G-CSF factor stem-loop destabilising element (SLDE)
   5426..5583    +  CDS            lacZα (fragment): LacZα fragment of β-galactosidase; lacZ fragment
   5589..5640    -  misc_feature   bom (fragment): basis of mobility region from pBR322
   5659..6039    +  rep_origin     M13 ori (sequence partly withheld): M13 bacteriophage origin of replication; arrow indicates direction of (+) strand synthesis
   6115..6164    -  misc_feature   bom (fragment): basis of mobility region from pBR322
   6266..6301    -  CDS            rop (fragment): Rop protein, which maintains plasmids at low copy number; rop
   6396..6500    +  promoter       AmpR promoter: bla
   6501..7361    +  CDS            AmpR: β-lactamase; bla; confers resistance to ampicillin, carbenicillin, and related antibiotics
   7532..8120    +  rep_origin     ori: high-copy-number ColE1/pMB1/pBR322/pUC origin of replication
