[The description below was written by a language model from this plasmid's Addgene catalogue record and pLannotate feature annotations shown in this document.]
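Description:
pEBG-TFII-I-p70 is a mammalian expression plasmid built on the pEBG backbone (about 6 kb) that produces a C-terminally truncated form of the human transcription factor TFII-I (gene GTF2I) as a GST fusion. The full depositor sequence is 8,296 nt. In E. coli it is maintained through a high-copy ColE1/pUC-type origin and selected with ampicillin via the β-lactamase gene. An M13 phage origin is also annotated, along with leftover fragments of lac, lacZα, bom and rop sequences from the vector's cloning history. No mammalian selection marker appears in the feature table.

Expression is driven by the strong constitutive human EF-1α promoter, which sits just downstream of an SV40 early promoter segment and a small t antigen fragment. The reading frame begins with Schistosoma japonicum glutathione S-transferase, followed by a short match that corresponds to the recorded His tag, a thrombin cleavage site, and then the roughly 2.2 kb TFII-I insert cloned between BamHI and ClaI. The insert encodes only amino acids 1–735, with the C-terminal residues deleted. The annotation software matched it to the rat Gtf2i entry, but the catalogue lists the species as human. A G-CSF stem-loop destabilising element is annotated just downstream of the coding region; no polyadenylation signal is annotated.

The tag arrangement allows the truncated protein to be recovered from transfected mammalian cells on glutathione or metal-affinity resin, and thrombin can release it from GST. The associated publication concerns TFII-I regulation of a Vβ promoter through an initiator element, which suggests the construct served as a deletion mutant for dissecting TFII-I function, although the record does not spell out its purpose.
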