Addgene plasmid #22187: pEBG-TFII-I-p70
Depositing lab: Ananda Roy. Depositing organization: Tufts University. Publication: TFII-I regulates Vbeta promoter activity through an initiator element. Cheriyath V, Novina CD, Roy AL. Mol Cell Biol. 1998 Aug . 18(8):4444-54. PubMed 9671454.
Backbone
  Vector backbone: pEBG
  Backbone size w/o insert (bp): 6000
  Vector type: Mammalian Expression
Growth in bacteria
  Bacterial resistance: Ampicillin, 100 μg/mL
  Growth temperature: 37°C
  Growth strain: DH5alpha
  Copy number: Unknown
Gene/Insert
  Gene/Insert name: TFII-I
  Species: H. sapiens (human)
  Insert size (bp): 2200
  Mutation: Contains only amino acids 1-735 C-terminal residues have been deleted.
  Entrez Gene: GTF2I (a.k.a. BAP135, BTKAP1, DIWS, GTFII-I, IB291, SPIN, TFII-I, WBS, WBSCR6)
  Tag / fusion protein: GST (N terminal on insert); His (N terminal on insert)
  Cloning method: Restriction Enzyme; 5′ cloning site BamHI (unknown if destroyed); 3′ cloning site ClaI (unknown if destroyed)
  Sequencing primers: 5′ EF-1a Forward
Terms and licenses: Academic/Nonprofit Terms; Industry Terms: Not Available to Industry
How to cite: pEBG-TFII-I-p70 was a gift from Ananda Roy (Addgene plasmid # 22187 ; http://n2t.net/addgene:22187 ; RRID:Addgene_22187)
