>Addgene plasmid #22187 | pEBG-TFII-I-p70 | addgene partial sequence | sequence record 28000 | 22187 with pEBG-R
AAGAACGAGATTCCCCAGCAAATTCGTGGGACCCCAGGGCCATGCCTCCCAGCTCTGGCCACCTCTGCTT
GTCCAGGGGCCTCACAGCCAAGGGGATGCAGGGGCCGCTGTGCAGTCGGCTGAGGCCAGAGTGAGGGGTG
CAAGGACCCAGATGGGGAACACTGCTGTTTAAATATTAAACAGGGATTTCTTGTCTCCCACGTGGGAGAC
CTGATACTCTCAAGGGTCCCAGGTGGGGACCCTCACTCTAGAGTCGCGGCCGCATCGATCTAACCCTCAG
GTAAGCCTTCCACATAAAAGTCTTCCGGGAAAGACTCAAATAACGCGAACGGCACCTTCACAGCTTGTTT
AAGGCCAAGAGCTTCCCCACATTTCTCATTGAAGAGATTTTCAACTTTCTGTTTTAGGTCCGTGATTTTG
GCATTCCAGGCCTCAAAGGAAAACTCTCTCCCTCGTGGCTTGAAGGGAACGTTAGAACCGTTAGTCTGGG
TCGGGGTTCGAACAGCTGAGGTTTGAGGATTGTTGTTATTAGGGCCTTCCACGGTGACCTCAATTTCAGG
AACCTTTGAATTACTCCCAGGACTTCGTGGTCTTTTGGGGGACTGCAAAGCTTTAGTGTTTATTTTACTA
GCCATCCCAGGAGGCAAGTAGGAAATAACTANTTNNCGGTTTTTTTAACAACGAACTTGATTTTATNACT
CCCGCGGAAAATCCTTTCANNTTNGNGAATTCCAANANAGGNAGGCTTCCGAAGGAATCCCCTCTGGCAG
CCTTCCCATACAAAACTCCGGTTGATCAANCAGGAAATGNACTTNCTGCCTCGNGATCAAAACTGACAAT
TCAATAA
