>Addgene plasmid #22187 | pEBG-TFII-I-p70 | addgene partial sequence | sequence record 28001 | 22187 with pGEX5
CCACCATGGGCAGCAGCCATCATCATCATCATCACAGCAGCGGCCTGGTGCCGCGCGGCAGCCATATGGC
CCAAGTTGCAATGTCCACCCTCCCCGTTGAAGATGAGGAGTCCTCGGAGAGCAGGATGGTGGTGACATTC
CTCATGTCAGCTCTCGAGTCCATGTGTAAAGAACTGGCCAAGTCCAAAGCCGAAGTGGCCTGCATTGCAG
TGTATGAAACAGACGTGTTTGTCGTCGGAACTGAAAGAGGACGTGCTTTTGTCAATACCAGAAAGGATTT
TCAAAAAGATTTTGTAAAATATTGTGTTGAAGAAGAAGAAAAAGCTGCAGAGATGCATAAAATGAAATCT
ACAACCCAGGCAAATCGGATGAGTGTAGATGCTGTAGAAATTGAAACACTCAGAAAAACAGTTGAGGACT
ATTTCTGCTTTTGCTATGGGAAAGCTTTAGGCAAATCCACAGTGGTACCTGTACCATATGAGAAGATGCT
GCGAGACCAGTCGGCTGTGGTAGTGCAGGGGCTTCCGGAAGGNGTTGCCTTTAAACACCCCGAGAACTAT
GATCTTGCAACCCTGAAATGGATTTTGGAGAACAAAGCAGGAATTTCATTCATCATTAAGAGACCTTTTT
TTAGAGCCAAAGAAGCATGTANGTGGTCGTGTGATGGTAACAGATGCTGACAGGTCAATACTATCTCCAN
GTGGAAGTTGTGG
